>Addgene plasmid #127395 | pART15-C1 | addgene full sequence | sequence record 254274 | Addgene NGS Result
ACTCGTTTTTTTGGGCTAGCAGGAGGAAAGCTATGGCTCTTTCAAACAAGTTTATCGGAGATGACATGAA
AATGACCTACCATATGGATGGCTGTGTCAATGGGCATTACTTTACCGTCAAAGGTGAAGGCAGCGGGAAG
CCATACGAAGGGACGCAGACCTCGACTTTTAAAGTCACCATGGCCAACGGTGGGCCCCTTGCATTCTCCT
TTGACATACTATCTACAGTGTTCATGTATGGAAATCGATGCTTTACTGCGTATCCTACCAGTATGCCCGA
CTATTTCAAACAAGCATTTCCTGACGGAATGTCATATGAAAGGACTTTTACCTATGAAGATGGAGGAGTT
GCTACAGCCAGTTGGGAAATAAGCCTTAAAGGCAACTGCTTTGAGCACAAATCCACGTTTCATGGAGTGA
ACTTTCCTGCTGATGGACCTGTGATGGCGAAGATGACAACTGGTTGGGACCCATCTTTTGAGAAAATGAC
TGTCTGCGATGGAATATTGAAGGGTGATGTCACCGCGTTCCTCATGCTGCAAGGAGGTGGCAATTACAGA
TGCCAATTCCACACTTCTTACAAGACAAAAAAACCGGTGACGATGCCACCAAACCATGCGGTGGAACATC
GCATTGCGAGGACCGACCTTGACAAAGGTGGCAACAGTGTTCAGCTTACGGAGCACGCTGTTGCACATAT
AACCTCTGTTGTCCCTTTCTGACACCATGGTACCCGGGGATCCTCTAGAGTCGACCTGCAGGCATGCAAG
CTTGGCTGTTTTGGCGGATGAGAGAAGATTTTCAGCCTGATACAGATTAAATCAGAACGCAGAAGCGGTC
TGATAAAACAGAATTTGCCTGGCGGCAGTAGCGCGGTGGTCCCACCTGACCCCATGCCGAACTCAGAAGT
GAAACGCCGTAGCGCCGATGGTAGTGTGGGGTCTCCCCATGCGAGAGTAGGGAACTGCCAGGCATCAAAT
AAAACGAAAGGCTCAGTCGAAAGACTGGGCCTTTCGTTTTATCTGTTGTTTGTCGGTGAACGCTCTCCTG
AGTAGGACAAATCCGCCGGGAGCGGATTTGAACGTTGCGAAGCAACGGCCCGGAGGGTGGCGGGCAGGAC
GCCCGCCATAAACTGCCAGGCATCAAATTAAGCAGAAGGCCATCCTGACGGATGGCCTTTTTGCGTTTCT
ACAAACTCTTTTGTTTGGGCGCCTGTCACTTTGCTTGATATATGAGAATTATTTAACCTTACTCGAGATC
TCCTGCTGATGTGCTCAGTATCTCTATCACTGATAGGGACAGCTGGGTCAGTGCGTCCTGCTGATGTGCT
CAGTATCTCTATCACTGATAGGGATGTCAATCTCTATCACTGATAGGGACAGCTGGGATCCTAAATGAGA
ATTATTTAACCTTACTCGAGATCTGATCTTCAGCATCTTTTACTTTCACCAGCCCTGCTGATGTGCTCAG
AATTATTTAACCTTACTCGAGATCTCCTGCTGATGTGCTCAGTATCTCTATCACTGATAGGGATGTCAAT
CTCTATCACTGATAGGGACAGCTGGGATCCTAAATGAGAAAAAAGCAACGCACTTTAAATAAGATACGTT
GCTTTTTCGATTGATGAACACCTATAATTAAACTATTCATCTATTATTTATGATTTTTTGTATATACAAT
ATTTCTAGTTTGTTAAAGAGAATTAAGAAAATAAATCTCGAAAATAATAAAGGGAAAATCAGTTTTTGAT
ATCAAAATTATACATGTCAACGATAATACAAAATATAATACAAACTATAAGATGTTATCAGTATTTATTA
TGCATTTAGAATAAATTTTGTGTCGCCCTTTACACGTACTTAGTCGCTGAACAGCTGATCAATGTGGACT
TTTCTGCCGGCATGCCAGTTGTAGATCAGCATAGCATAGACAACCAAGGAGGAACAGCTATGTCTCGTTT
AGATAAAAGTAAAGTGATTAACAGCGCATTAGAGCTGCTTAATGAGGTCGGAATCGAAGGTTTAACAACC
CGTAAACTCGCCCAGAAGCTAGGTGTAGAGCAGCCTACATTGTATTGGCATGTAAAAAATAAGCGGGCTT
TGCTCGACGCCTTAGCCATTGAGATGTTAGATAGGCACCATACTCACTTTTGCCCTTTAGAAGGGGAAAG
CTGGCAAGATTTTTTACGTAATAACGCTAAAAGTTTTAGATGTGCTTTACTAAGTCATCGCGATGGAGCA
AAAGTACATTTAGGTACACGGCCTACAGAAAAACAGTATGAAACTCTCGAAAATCAATTAGCCTTTTTAT
GCCAACAAGGTTTTTCACTAGAGAATGCATTATATGCACTCAGCGCTGTGGGGCATTTTACTTTAGGTTG
CGTATTGGAAGATCAAGAGCATCAAGTCGCTAAAGAAGAAAGGGAAACACCTACTACTGATAGTATGCCG
CCATTATTACGACAAGCTATCGAATTATTTGATCACCAAGGTGCAGAGCCAGCCTTCTTATTCGGCCTTG
AATTGATCATCTGCGGATTAGAAAAACAACTTAAATGTGAAAGTGGGTCTTAACAGCTGCGTCAAAAGGG
CGACACCCCATAATTAGCCCGGGCGAAAGGCCCAGTCTTTCGACTGAGCCTTTCGTTTTATTTGATGCCT
GGGAGTCAGCAACACCTTCTTCACGAGGCAGACCTCAGCGCTAGCGGAGTGTATACTGGCTTACTATGTT
GGCACTGATGAGGGTGTCAGTGAAGTGCTTCATGTGGCAGGAGAAAAAAGGCTGCACCGGTGCGTCAGCA
GAATATGTGATACAGGATATATTCCGCTTCCTCGCTCACTGACTCGCTACGCTCGGTCGTTCGACTGCGG
CGAGCGGAAATGGCTTACGAACGGGGCGGAGATTTCCTGGAAGATGCCAGGAAGATACTTAACAGGGAAG
TGAGAGGGCCGCGGCAAAGCCGTTTTTCCATAGGCTCCGCCCCCCTGACAAGCATCACGAAATCTGACGC
TCAAATCAGTGGTGGCGAAACCCGACAGGACTATAAAGATACCAGGCGTTTCCCCCTGGCGGCTCCCTCG
TGCGCTCTCCTGTTCCTGCCTTTCGGTTTACCGGTGTCATTCCGCTGTTATGGCCGCGTTTGTCTCATTC
CACGCCTGACACTCAGTTCCGGGTAGGCAGTTCGCTCCAAGCTGGACTGTATGCACGAACCCCCCGTTCA
GTCCGACCGCTGCGCCTTATCCGGTAACTATCGTCTTGAGTCCAACCCGGAAAGACATGCAAAAGCACCA
CTGGCAGCAGCCACTGGTAATTGATTTAGAGGAGTTAGTCTTGAAGTCATGCGCCGGTTAAGGCTAAACT
GAAAGGACAAGTTTTGGTGACTGCGCTCCTCCAAGCCAGTTACCTCGGTTCAAAGAGTTGGTAGCTCAGA
GAACCTTCGAAAAACCGCCCTGCAAGGCGGTTTTTTCGTTTTCAGAGCAAGAGATTACGCGCAGACCAAA
ACGATCTCAAGAAGATCATCTTATTAAGGGGTCTGACGCTCAGTGGAACGAAAACTCACGTTAAGGGATT
TTGGTCATGAGATTATCAAAAAGGATCTTCACCTAGATCCTTTTAAATTAAAAATGAAGTTTTAAATCAA
TCTAAAGTATATATGAGTAAACTTGGTCTGACAGTTACCAATGCTTAATCAGTGAGGCACCTATCTCAGC
GATCTGTCTATTTCGTTCATCCATAGTTGCCTGACTCCCCGTCGTGTAGATAACTACGATACGGGAGGGC
TTACCATCTGGCCCCAGTGCTGCAATGATACCGCGAGACCCACGCTCACCGGCTCCAGATTTATCAGCAA
TAAACCAGCCAGCCGGAAGGGCCGAGCGCAGAAGTGGTCCTGCAACTTTATCCGCCTCCATCCAGTCTAT
TAATTGTTGCCGGGAAGCTAGAGTAAGTAGTTCGCCAGTTAATAGTTTGCGCAACGTTGTTGCCATTGCT
GCAGGCATCGTGGTGTCACGCTCGTCGTTTGGTATGGCTTCATTCAGCTCCGGTTCCCAACGATCAAGGC
GAGTTACATGATCCCCCATGTTGTGCAAAAAAGCGGTTAGCTCCTTCGGTCCTCCGATCGTTGTCAGAAG
TAAGTTGGCCGCAGTGTTATCACTCATGGTTATGGCAGCACTGCATAATTCTCTTACTGTCATGCCATCC
GTAAGATGCTTTTCTGTGACTGGTGAGTACTCAACCAAGTCATTCTGAGAATAGTGTATGCGGCGACCGA
GTTGCTCTTGCCCGGCGTCAACACGGGATAATACCGCGCCACATAGCAGAACTTTAAAAGTGCTCATCAT
TGGAAAACGTTCTTCGGGGCGAAAACTCTCAAGGATCTTACCGCTGTTGAGATCCAGTTCGATGTAACCC
ACTCGTGCACCCAACTGATCTTCAGCATCTTTTACTTTCACCAGCGTTTCTGGGTGAGCAAAAACAGGAA
GGCAAAATGCCGCAAAAAAGGGAATAAGGGCGACACGGAAATGTTGAATACTCATACTCTTCCTTTTTCA
ATATTATTGAAGCATTTATCAGGGTTATTGTCTCATGAGCGGATACATATTTGAATGTATTTAGAAAAAT
AAACAAATAGGGGTTGCTCATGAGCCCGAAGTGGCGAGCCCGATCTTCCCCATCGGTGATGTCGGCGATA
TAGGCGCCAGCAACCGCACCTGTGGCGCCGGTGATGCCGGCCACGATGCGTCCGGCGTAGAGGATCTGCT
CATGTTTGACAGCTTATCATCGATGCATAATGTGCCTGTCAAATGGACGAAGCAGGGATTCTGCAAACCC
TATGCTACTCCGTCAAGCCGTCAATTGTCTGATTCGTTACCAATTATGACAACTTGACGGCTACATCATT
CACTTTTTCTTCACAACCGGCACGGAACTCGCTCGGGCTGGCCCCGGTGCATTTTTTAAATACCCGCGAG
AAATAGAGTTGATCGTCAAAACCAACATTGCGACCGACGGTGGCGATAGGCATCCGGGTGGTGCTCAAAA
GCAGCTTCGCCTGGCTGATACGTTGGTCCTCGCGCCAGCTTAAGACGCTAATCCCTAACTGCTGGCGGAA
AAGATGTGACAGACGCGACGGCGACAAGCAAACATGCTGTGCGACGCTGGCGATATCAAAATTGCTGTCT
GCCAGGTGATCGCTGATGTACTGACAAGCCTCGCGTACCCGATTATCCATCGGTGGATGGAGCGACTCGT
TAATCGCTTCCATGCGCCGCAGTAACAATTGCTCAAGCAGATTTATCGCCAGCAGCTCCGAATAGCGCCC
TTCCCCTTGCCCGGCGTTAATGATTTGCCCAAACAGGTCGCTGAAATGCGGCTGGTGCGCTTCATCCGGG
CGAAAGAACCCCGTATTGGCAAATATTGACGGCCAGTTAAGCCATTCATGCCAGTAGGCGCGCGGACGAA
AGTAAACCCACTGGTGATACCATTCGCGAGCCTCCGGATGACGACCGTAGTGATGAATCTCTCCTGGCGG
GAACAGCAAAATATCACCCGGTCGGCAAACAAATTCTCGTCCCTGATTTTTCACCACCCCCTGACCGCGA
ATGGTGAGATTGAGAATATAACCTTTCATTCCCAGCGGTCGGTCGATAAAAAAATCGAGATAACCGTTGG
CCTCAATCGGCGTTAAACCCGCCACCAGATGGGCATTAAACGAGTATCCCGGCAGCAGGGGATCATTTTG
CGCTTCAGCCATACTTTTCATACTCCCGCCATTCAGAGAAGAAACCAATTGTCCATATTGCATCAGACAT
TGCCGTCACTGCGTCTTTTACTGGCTCTTCTCGCTAACCAAACCGGTAACCCCGCTTATTAAAAGCATTC
TGTAACAAAGCGGGACCAAAGCCATGACAAAAACGCGTAACAAAAGTGTCTATAATCACGGCAGAAAAGT
CCACATTGATTATTTGCACGGCGTCACACTTTGCTATGCCATAGCATTTTTATCCATAAGATTAGCGGAT
CCTACCTGACGCTTTTTATCGCAACTCTCTACTGTTTCTCCAT
Features (pLannotate 1.2.2; 23 found; start..end, strand, type, name):
     33..719     +  CDS            amCyan1: amCyan1 is a basic (constitutively fluorescent) cyan fluorescent protein, derived from Anemonia majano.
    729..773     +  misc_feature   MCS (fragment): pUC18/19 multiple cloning site
    857..972     +  ncRNA          5S rRNA: Accession: RF00001 - 5S ribosomal RNA
    976..1062    +  terminator     rrnB T1 terminator: Escherichia coli rrnB; transcription terminator T1 from the E. coli rrnB gene
   1154..1181    +  terminator     rrnB T2 terminator: transcription terminator T2 from the E. coli rrnB gene
   1261..1299    -  promoter       PLtetO-1 promoter (fragment): modified phage lambda PL promoter with tet operator sites (Lutz and Bujard, 1997)
   1306..1379    -  promoter       PLtetO-1 promoter: modified phage lambda PL promoter with tet operator sites (Lutz and Bujard, 1997)
   1423..1453    -  CDS            bla(M) (fragment): β-lactamase lacking the signal sequence; bla(M); allows cytosolic expression of β-lactamase
   1454..1470    -  promoter       PLtetO-1 promoter (fragment): modified phage lambda PL promoter with tet operator sites (Lutz and Bujard, 1997)
   1515..1534    -  promoter       H1-2O2 promoter (fragment): doxycycline-inducible variant of the human H1 RNA promoter (Henriksen et al., 2007)
   1540..1558    -  protein_bind   tet operator: tetO; bacterial operator O2 for the tetR and tetA genes tetracycline repressor TetR
   1878..1899    -  promoter       araBAD promoter (fragment): araBAD; promoter of the L-arabinose operon of E. coli; the araC regulatory gene is transcribed in the opposite direction (Guzman et al., 1995)
   1950..2570    +  CDS            tetR: TETR2_ECOLX - Experimental evidence at protein level: Swiss-Prot protein existence level 1. TetR is the repressor of the tetracycline resistance element; its N-terminal region forms a helix-turn-helix structure and binds DNA. Binding of tetracycline to TetR reduces the repressor affinity for the tetracycline resistance gene (tetA) promoter operator sites. From Escherichia coli.
   2614..2654    -  terminator     rrnB T1 terminator (fragment): transcription terminator T1 from the E. coli rrnB gene
   2697..2723    +  misc_feature   bom (fragment): basis of mobility region from pBR322
   2822..2877    -  rep_origin     RSF ori (fragment): Plasmids containing the RSF 1030 origin of replication can be propagated in E. coli cells that contain additional plasmids with compatible origins.
   2965..3510    -  rep_origin     p15A ori: Plasmids containing the medium-copy-number p15A origin of replication can be propagated in E. coli cells that contain a second plasmid with the ColE1 origin.
   3675..4535    -  CDS            AmpR: β-lactamase; bla; confers resistance to ampicillin, carbenicillin, and related antibiotics
   4536..4627    -  promoter       AmpR promoter: bla
   4636..4756    -  CDS            TcR (fragment): tetracycline efflux protein; tet; confers resistance to tetracycline
   4766..4784    +  promoter       tet promoter (fragment): E. coli promoter for tetracycline efflux protein gene
   4874..5752    -  CDS            araC: L-arabinose regulatory protein; araC
   5779..6063    +  promoter       araBAD promoter: araBAD; promoter of the L-arabinose operon of E. coli; the araC regulatory gene is transcribed in the opposite direction (Guzman et al., 1995)
