[The description below was written by a language model from this plasmid's Addgene catalogue record and pLannotate feature annotations shown in this document.]
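Description:
pART15-C1 is a low-copy bacterial expression plasmid that was not derived from a single named backbone. It was assembled by Gibson cloning from parts of several vectors. The p15A origin of replication and the ampicillin resistance gene (AmpR, β-lactamase with its own promoter) came from pACYC177. The araC regulator, PBAD promoter and rrnB T1/T2 terminators came from pBAD24, and tetR and the PLtetO-1 promoter came from pKLiO-series plasmids. The p15A origin is compatible with ColE1-type plasmids, and the construct is selected with ampicillin in E. coli. The catalogue lists a total size of 5877 bp, whereas the sequenced record behind the feature table is 6,063 nt; the record does not explain this difference.

The payload is the cyan fluorescent protein AmCyan (annotated as amCyan1, derived from Anemonia majano), an insert of about 690 bp. It sits directly downstream of the arabinose-inducible araBAD promoter, with araC transcribed divergently to provide arabinose-dependent regulation. A short multiple cloning site fragment and the rrnB 5S/T1/T2 terminator region follow the reporter. A second, independent expression position is defined by the PLtetO-1 promoter, which lies on the opposite strand and is controlled by the plasmid-encoded TetR repressor. In related constructs this promoter would drive a small regulatory RNA, but the depositor states that no sRNA is present downstream of it here. Several small annotated fragments, such as pieces of TcR, bom and RSF ori, appear to be remnants of the source plasmids.

The plasmid is used to test how synthetic small regulatory RNAs affect AmCyan expression. Having no sRNA, it appears suited to serve as the reporter-only reference, and the associated work concerns sRNA-promoted protein overexpression in cell-free systems.
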