Addgene plasmid #127395: pART15-C1
Purpose: Expresses amcyan fluorescent gene
Depositing lab: Ryan Senger. Depositing organization: Virginia Polytechnic Institute and State University. Publication: A novel synthetic sRNA promoting protein overexpression in cell-free systems. Tanniche I, Nazem-Bokaee H, Scherr DM, Schlemmer S, Senger RS. Biotechnol Prog. 2023 May-Jun;39(3):e3324. doi: 10.1002/btpr.3324. Epub 2023 Feb 15. PubMed 36651906.
Backbone
  Vector backbone: None
  Total vector size (bp): 5877
  Modifications to backbone: p15A origin of replication and AmpR amplified from pACYC177 were cloned with tetR from pKLiO20 and the araC, PBAD promoter and the T1T2 terminators from pBAD24 using Gibson cloning. PLtetO-1 promoter from pKLiO30 was cloned using Gibson cloning. AmCyan fluorescent gene, amplified from pAmCyan was cloned downstream of PBAD promoter.
  Vector type: Bacterial Expression
Growth in bacteria
  Bacterial resistance: Ampicillin, 100 μg/mL
  Growth temperature: 37°C
  Growth strain: E.coli 10 beta
  Copy number: Low Copy
Gene/Insert
  Gene/Insert name: AmCyan
  Species: Synthetic
  Insert size (bp): 690
  GenBank ID: ALQ43923.1
  Promoter: PBAD
  Cloning method: Gibson Cloning
  Sequencing primers: 5′ ATGGCTCTTTCAAACAAGTTTATC; 3′ TCAGAAAGGGACAACAGAG
Terms and licenses: Academic/Nonprofit Terms; Industry Terms: Not Available to Industry
Depositor comments: This plasmid is used to test the effect of small regualtory RNAs on the expression of amcyan gene. amcyan gene is under the control of PBAD promoter. No sRNA downstrean of PLtetO-1 promoter. Please note that this plasmid may require a unique bacterial strain, so make sure to confirm that you can also obtain the appropriate growth strain. Please contact us or contact our distributors if you have any questions.
How to cite: pART15-C1 was a gift from Ryan Senger (Addgene plasmid # 127395 ; http://n2t.net/addgene:127395 ; RRID:Addgene_127395)
